>Addgene plasmid #143476 | TFORF1184 | addgene full sequence | sequence record 397918 | Addgene NGS Result
TTAATGTAGTCTTATGCAATACTCTTGTAGTCTTGCAACATGGTAACGATGAGTTAGCAACATGCCTTAC
AAGGAGAGAAAAAGCACCGTGCATGCCGATTGGTGGAAGTAAGGTGGTACGATCGTGCCTTATTAGGAAG
GCAACAGACGGGTCTGACATGGATTGGACGAACCACTGAATTGCCGCATTGCAGAGATATTGTATTTAAG
TGCCTAGCTCGATACATAAACGGGTCTCTCTGGTTAGACCAGATCTGAGCCTGGGAGCTCTCTGGCTAAC
TAGGGAACCCACTGCTTAAGCCTCAATAAAGCTTGCCTTGAGTGCTTCAAGTAGTGTGTGCCCGTCTGTT
GTGTGACTCTGGTAACTAGAGATCCCTCAGACCCTTTTAGTCAGTGTGGAAAATCTCTAGCAGTGGCGCC
CGAACAGGGACTTGAAAGCGAAAGGGAAACCAGAGGAGCTCTCTCGACGCAGGACTCGGCTTGCTGAAGC
GCGCACGGCAAGAGGCGAGGGGCGGCGACTGGTGAGTACGCCAAAAATTTTGACTAGCGGAGGCTAGAAG
GAGAGAGATGGGTGCGAGAGCGTCAGTATTAAGCGGGGGAGAATTAGATCGCGATGGGAAAAAATTCGGT
TAAGGCCAGGGGGAAAGAAAAAATATAAATTAAAACATATAGTATGGGCAAGCAGGGAGCTAGAACGATT
CGCAGTTAATCCTGGCCTGTTAGAAACATCAGAAGGCTGTAGACAAATACTGGGACAGCTACAACCATCC
CTTCAGACAGGATCAGAAGAACTTAGATCATTATATAATACAGTAGCAACCCTCTATTGTGTGCATCAAA
GGATAGAGATAAAAGACACCAAGGAAGCTTTAGACAAGATAGAGGAAGAGCAAAACAAAAGTAAGACCAC
CGCACAGCAAGCGGCCGCTGATCTTCAGACCTGGAGGAGGAGATATGAGGGACAATTGGAGAAGTGAATT
ATATAAATATAAAGTAGTAAAAATTGAACCATTAGGAGTAGCACCCACCAAGGCAAAGAGAAGAGTGGTG
CAGAGAGAAAAAAGAGCAGTGGGAATAGGAGCTTTGTTCCTTGGGTTCTTGGGAGCAGCAGGAAGCACTA
TGGGCGCAGCGTCAATGACGCTGACGGTACAGGCCAGACAATTATTGTCTGGTATAGTGCAGCAGCAGAA
CAATTTGCTGAGGGCTATTGAGGCGCAACAGCATCTGTTGCAACTCACAGTCTGGGGCATCAAGCAGCTC
CAGGCAAGAATCCTGGCTGTGGAAAGATACCTAAAGGATCAACAGCTCCTGGGGATTTGGGGTTGCTCTG
GAAAACTCATTTGCACCACTGCTGTGCCTTGGAATGCTAGTTGGAGTAATAAATCTCTGGAACAGATTTG
GAATCACACGACCTGGATGGAGTGGGACAGAGAAATTAACAATTACACAAGCTTAATACACTCCTTAATT
GAAGAATCGCAAAACCAGCAAGAAAAGAATGAACAAGAATTATTGGAATTAGATAAATGGGCAAGTTTGT
GGAATTGGTTTAACATAACAAATTGGCTGTGGTATATAAAATTATTCATAATGATAGTAGGAGGCTTGGT
AGGTTTAAGAATAGTTTTTGCTGTACTTTCTATAGTGAATAGAGTTAGGCAGGGATATTCACCATTATCG
TTTCAGACCCACCTCCCAACCCCGAGGGGACCCATGCATTGCATCTCAATTAGTCAGCAACCAGGTGTGG
AAAGTCCCCAGGCTCCCCAGCAGGCAGAAGTATGCAAAGCATGCGTCTCAATTAGTCAGCAACCATAGTC
CCGCCCCTAACTCCGCCCATCCCGCCCCTAACTCCGCCCAGTTCCGCCCATTCTCCGCCCCATGGCTGAC
TAATTTTTTTTATTTATGCAGAGGCCGAGGCCGCCTCGGCCTCTGAGCTATTCCAGAAGTAGTGAGGAGG
CTTTTTTGGAGGCCTAGGCTTTTGCAAAAAGCTTTCTAGAGGTACCACCGGAGCTTACCATGACCGAGTA
CAAGCCCACGGTGCGCCTCGCCACCCGCGACGACGTCCCCAGGGCCGTACGCACCCTCGCCGCCGCGTTC
GCCGACTACCCCGCCACGCGCCACACCGTCGATCCGGACCGCCACATCGAGCGGGTCACCGAGCTGCAAG
AACTCTTCCTCACGCGCGTCGGGCTCGACATCGGCAAGGTGTGGGTCGCGGACGACGGCGCCGCCGTGGC
GGTCTGGACCACGCCGGAGAGCGTCGAAGCGGGGGCGGTGTTCGCCGAGATCGGCCCGCGCATGGCCGAG
TTGAGCGGTTCCCGGCTGGCCGCGCAGCAACAGATGGAAGGCCTCCTGGCGCCGCACCGGCCCAAGGAGC
CCGCGTGGTTCCTGGCCACCGTCGGCGTCTCGCCCGACCACCAGGGCAAGGGTCTGGGCAGCGCCGTCGT
GCTCCCCGGAGTGGAGGCGGCCGAGCGCGCCGGGGTGCCCGCCTTCCTGGAGACCTCCGCGCCCCGCAAC
CTCCCCTTCTACGAGCGGCTCGGCTTCACCGTCACCGCCGACGTCGAGGTGCCCGAAGGACCGCGCACCT
GGTGCATGACCCGCAAGCCCGGTGCCAGTTAACGAATTCTAGATCTTGAGACAAATGGCAGTATTCATCC
ACAATTTTAAAAGAAAAGGGGGGATTGGGGGGTACAGTGCAGGGGAAAGAATAGTAGACATAATAGCAAC
AGACATACAAACTAAAGAATTACAAAAACAAATTACAAAAATTCAAAATTTTCGGGTTTATTACAGGGAC
AGCAGAGATCCACTTTGGCGCCGGCTCGAGGCCTGCAGGTGCAAAGATGGATAAAGTTTTAAACAGAGAG
GAATCTTTGCAGCTAATGGACCTTCTAGGTCTTGAAAGGAGTGGGAATTGGCTCCGGTGCCCGTCAGTGG
GCAGAGCGCACATCGCCCACAGTCCCCGAGAAGTTGGGGGGAGGGGTCGGCAATTGAACCGGTGCCTAGA
GAAGGTGGCGCGGGGTAAACTGGGAAAGTGATGTCGTGTACTGGCTCCGCCTTTTTCCCGAGGGTGGGGG
AGAACCGTATATAAGTGCAGTAGTCGCCGTGAACGTTCTTTTTCGCAACGGGTTTGCCGCCAGAACACAG
GTAAGTGCCGTGTGTGGTTCCCGCGGGCCTGGCCTCTTTACGGGTTATGGCCCTTGCGTGCCTTGAATTA
CTTCCACCTGGCTGCAGTACGTGATTCTTGATCCCGAGCTTCGGGTTGGAAGTGGGTGGGAGAGTTCGAG
GCCTTGCGCTTAAGGAGCCCCTTCGCCTCGTGCTTGAGTTGAGGCCTGGCCTGGGCGCTGGGGCCGCCGC
GTGCGAATCTGGTGGCACCTTCGCGCCTGTCTCGCTGCTTTCGATAAGTCTCTAGCCATTTAAAATTTTT
GATGACCTGCTGCGACGCTTTTTTTCTGGCAAGATAGTCTTGTAAATGCGGGCCAAGATCTGCACACTGG
TATTTCGGTTTTTGGGGCCGCGGGCGGCGACGGGGCCCGTGCGTCCCAGCGCACATGTTCGGCGAGGCGG
GGCCTGCGAGCGCGGCCACCGAGAATCGGACGGGGGTAGTCTCAAGCTGGCCGGCCTGCTCTGGTGCCTG
GCCTCGCGCCGCCGTGTATCGCCCCGCCCTGGGCGGCAAGGCTGGCCCGGTCGGCACCAGTTGCGTGAGC
GGAAAGATGGCCGCTTCCCGGCCCTGCTGCAGGGAGCTCAAAATGGAGGACGCGGCGCTCGGGAGAGCGG
GCGGGTGAGTCACCCACACAAAGGAAAAGGGCCTTTCCGTCCTCAGCCGTCGCTTCATGTGACTCCACGG
AGTACCGGGCGCCGTCCAGGCACCTCGATTAGTTCTCGAGCTTTTGGAGTACGTCGTCTTTAGGTTGGGG
GGAGGGGTTTTATGCGATGGAGTTTCCCCACACTGAGTGGGTGGAGACTGAAGTTAGGCCAGCTTGGCAC
TTGATGTAATTCTCCTTGGAATTTGCCCTTTTTGAGTTTGGATCTTGGTTCATTCTCAAGCCTCAGACAG
TGGTTCAAAGTTTTTTTCTTCCATTTCAGGTGTCGTGAGGCTAGCACCGCCACCATGTCTACAGCCTCTG
CCGCCTCCTCCTCCTCCTCGTCTTCGGCCGGTGAGATGATCGAAGCCCCTTCCCAGGTCCTCAACTTTGA
AGAGATCGACTACAAGGAGATCGAGGTGGAAGAGGTTGTTGGAAGAGGAGCCTTTGGAGTTGTTTGCAAA
GCTAAGTGGAGAGCAAAAGATGTTGCTATTAAACAAATAGAAAGTGAATCTGAGAGGAAAGCGTTTATTG
TAGAGCTTCGGCAGTTATCCCGTGTGAACCATCCTAATATTGTAAAGCTTTATGGAGCCTGCTTGAATCC
AGTGTGTCTTGTGATGGAATATGCTGAAGGGGGCTCTTTATATAATGTGCTGCATGGTGCTGAACCATTG
CCATATTATACTGCTGCCCACGCAATGAGTTGGTGTTTACAGTGTTCCCAAGGAGTGGCTTATCTTCACA
GCATGCAACCCAAAGCGCTAATTCACAGGGACCTGAAACCACCAAACTTACTGCTGGTTGCAGGGGGGAC
AGTTCTAAAAATTTGTGATTTTGGTACAGCCTGTGACATTCAGACACACATGACCAATAACAAGGGGAGT
GCTGCTTGGATGGCACCTGAAGTTTTTGAAGGTAGTAATTACAGTGAAAAATGTGACGTCTTCAGCTGGG
GTATTATTCTTTGGGAAGTGATAACGCGTCGGAAACCCTTTGATGAGATTGGTGGCCCAGCTTTCCGAAT
CATGTGGGCTGTTCATAATGGTACTCGACCACCACTGATAAAAAATTTACCTAAGCCCATTGAGAGCCTG
ATGACTCGTTGTTGGTCTAAAGATCCTTCCCAGCGCCCTTCAATGGAGGAAATTGTGAAAATAATGACTC
ACTTGATGCGGTACTTTCCAGGAGCAGATGAGCCATTACAGTATCCTTGTCAGTATTCAGATGAAGGACA
GAGCAACTCTGCCACCAGTACAGGCTCATTCATGGACATTGCTTCTACAAATACGAGTAACAAAAGTGAC
ACTAATATGGAGCAAGTTCCTGCCACAAATGATACTATTAAGCGCTTAGAATCAAAATTGTTGAAAAATC
AGGCAAAGCAACAGAGTGAATCTGGACGTTTAAGCTTGGGAGCCTCCCGTGGGAGCAGTGTGGAGAGCTT
GCCCCCAACCTCTGAGGGCAAGAGGATGAGTGCTGACATGTCTGAAATAGAAGCTAGGATCGCCGCAACC
ACAGCCTATTCCAAGCCTAAACGGGGCCACCGTAAAACTGCTTCATTTGGCAACATTCTGGATGTCCCTG
AGATCGTCATATCAGGCAACGGACAGCCAAGACGTAGATCCATCCAAGACTTGACTGTAACTGGAACAGA
ACCTGGTCAGGTGAGCAGTAGGTCATCCAGTCCCAGTGTCAGAATGATTACTACCTCAGGACCAACCTCA
GAAAAGCCAACTCGAAGTCATCCATGGACCCCTGATGATTCCACAGATACCAATGGATCAGATAACTCCA
TCCCAATGGCTTATCTTACACTGGATCACCAACTACAGCCTCTAGCACCGTGCCCAAACTCCAAAGAATC
TATGGCAGTGTTTGAACAGCATTGTAAAATGGCACAAGAATATATGAAAGTTCAAACAGAAATTGCATTG
TTATTACAGAGAAAGCAAGAACTAGTTGCAGAACTGGACCAGGATGAAAAGGACCAGCAAAATACATCTC
GCCTGGTACAGGAACATAAAAAGCTTTTAGATGAAAACAAAAGCCTTTCTACTTACTACCAGCAATGCAA
AAAACAACTAGAGGTCATCAGAAGTCAGCAGCAGAAACGACAAGGCACTTCATAGTAATGAACTAGTCCG
TAACTTGAAAGTATTTCGATTTCTTGGCTTTATATATCTTGTGGAAAGGACGATCGAGGCCTGATGATTC
CCATGGAACGCGTTAAGTCGACAATCAACCTCTGGATTACAAAATTTGTGAAAGATTGACTGGTATTCTT
AACTATGTTGCTCCTTTTACGCTATGTGGATACGCTGCTTTAATGCCTTTGTATCATGCTATTGCTTCCC
GTATGGCTTTCATTTTCTCCTCCTTGTATAAATCCTGGTTGCTGTCTCTTTATGAGGAGTTGTGGCCCGT
TGTCAGGCAACGTGGCGTGGTGTGCACTGTGTTTGCTGACGCAACCCCCACTGGTTGGGGCATTGCCACC
ACCTGTCAGCTCCTTTCCGGGACTTTCGCTTTCCCCCTCCCTATTGCCACGGCGGAACTCATCGCCGCCT
GCCTTGCCCGCTGCTGGACAGGGGCTCGGCTGTTGGGCACTGACAATTCCGTGGTGTTGTCGGGGAAATC
ATCGTCCTTTCCTTGGCTGCTCGCCTGTGTTGCCACCTGGATTCTGCGCGGGACGTCCTTCTGCTACGTC
CCTTCGGCCCTCAATCCAGCGGACCTTCCTTCCCGCGGCCTGCTGCCGGCTCTGCGGCCTCTTCCGCGTC
TTCGCCTTCGCCCTCAGACGAGTCGGATCTCCCTTTGGGCCGCCTCCCCGCGTCGACTTTAAGACCAATG
ACTTACAAGGCAGCTGTAGATCTTAGCCACTTTTTAAAAGAAAAGGGGGGACTGGAAGGGCTAATTCACT
CCCAACGAAGACAAGATCTGCTTTTTGCTTGTACTGGGTCTCTCTGGTTAGACCAGATCTGAGCCTGGGA
GCTCTCTGGCTAACTAGGGAACCCACTGCTTAAGCCTCAATAAAGCTTGCCTTGAGTGCTTCAAGTAGTG
TGTGCCCGTCTGTTGTGTGACTCTGGTAACTAGAGATCCCTCAGACCCTTTTAGTCAGTGTGGAAAATCT
CTAGCAGTACGTATAGTAGTTCATGTCATCTTATTATTCAGTATTTATAACTTGCAAAGAAATGAATATC
AGAGAGTGAGAGGAACTTGTTTATTGCAGCTTATAATGGTTACAAATAAAGCAATAGCATCACAAATTTC
ACAAATAAAGCATTTTTTTCACTGCATTCTAGTTGTGGTTTGTCCAAACTCATCAATGTATCTTATCATG
TCTGGCTCTAGCTATCCCGCCCCTAACTCCGCCCATCCCGCCCCTAACTCCGCCCAGTTCCGCCCATTCT
CCGCCCCATGGCTGACTAATTTTTTTTATTTATGCAGAGGCCGAGGCCGCCTCGGCCTCTGAGCTATTCC
AGAAGTAGTGAGGAGGCTTTTTTGGAGGCCTAGGGACGTACCCAATTCGCCCTATAGTGAGTCGTATTAC
GCGCGCTCACTGGCCGTCGTTTTACAACGTCGTGACTGGGAAAACCCTGGCGTTACCCAACTTAATCGCC
TTGCAGCACATCCCCCTTTCGCCAGCTGGCGTAATAGCGAAGAGGCCCGCACCGATCGCCCTTCCCAACA
GTTGCGCAGCCTGAATGGCGAATGGG
[124 nt withheld, positions 7517-7640]
C
[91 nt withheld, positions 7642-7732]
A
[49 nt withheld, positions 7734-7782]
CCTTTGACGTTGGAGTCCACGTTCTTT
[37 nt withheld, positions 7810-7846]
ACCCTATCTCGGTCTATTCTTTTGATTTATAAGGGATTTTGCCGATTTCGGCCTATTGGTTAAAAAATGA
GCTGATTTAACAAAAATTTAACGCGAATTTTAACAAAATATTAACGCTTACAATTTAGGTGGCACTTTTC
GGGGAAATGTGCGCGGAACCCCTATTTGTTTATTTTTCTAAATACATTCAAATATGTATCCGCTCATGAG
ACAATAACCCTGATAAATGCTTCAATAATATTGAAAAAGGAAGAGTATGAGTATTCAACATTTCCGTGTC
GCCCTTATTCCCTTTTTTGCGGCATTTTGCCTTCCTGTTTTTGCTCACCCAGAAACGCTGGTGAAAGTAA
AAGATGCTGAAGATCAGTTGGGTGCACGAGTGGGTTACATCGAACTGGATCTCAACAGCGGTAAGATCCT
TGAGAGTTTTCGCCCCGAAGAACGTTTTCCAATGATGAGCACTTTTAAAGTTCTGCTATGTGGCGCGGTA
TTATCCCGTATTGACGCCGGGCAAGAGCAACTCGGTCGCCGCATACACTATTCTCAGAATGACTTGGTTG
AGTACTCACCAGTCACAGAAAAGCATCTTACGGATGGCATGACAGTAAGAGAATTATGCAGTGCTGCCAT
AACCATGAGTGATAACACTGCGGCCAACTTACTTCTGACAACGATCGGAGGACCGAAGGAGCTAACCGCT
TTTTTGCACAACATGGGGGATCATGTAACTCGCCTTGATCGTTGGGAACCGGAGCTGAATGAAGCCATAC
CAAACGACGAGCGTGACACCACGATGCCTGTAGCAATGGCAACAACGTTGCGCAAACTATTAACTGGCGA
ACTACTTACTCTAGCTTCCCGGCAACAATTAATAGACTGGATGGAGGCGGATAAAGTTGCAGGACCACTT
CTGCGCTCGGCCCTTCCGGCTGGCTGGTTTATTGCTGATAAATCTGGAGCCGGTGAGCGTGGGTCTCGCG
GTATCATTGCAGCACTGGGGCCAGATGGTAAGCCCTCCCGTATCGTAGTTATCTACACGACGGGGAGTCA
GGCAACTATGGATGAACGAAATAGACAGATCGCTGAGATAGGTGCCTCACTGATTAAGCATTGGTAACTG
TCAGACCAAGTTTACTCATATATACTTTAGATTGATTTAAAACTTCATTTTTAATTTAAAAGGATCTAGG
TGAAGATCCTTTTTGATAATCTCATGACCAAAATCCCTTAACGTGAGTTTTCGTTCCACTGAGCGTCAGA
CCCCGTAGAAAAGATCAAAGGATCTTCTTGAGATCCTTTTTTTCTGCGCGTAATCTGCTGCTTGCAAACA
AAAAAACCACCGCTACCAGCGGTGGTTTGTTTGCCGGATCAAGAGCTACCAACTCTTTTTCCGAAGGTAA
CTGGCTTCAGCAGAGCGCAGATACCAAATACTGTTCTTCTAGTGTAGCCGTAGTTAGGCCACCACTTCAA
GAACTCTGTAGCACCGCCTACATACCTCGCTCTGCTAATCCTGTTACCAGTGGCTGCTGCCAGTGGCGAT
AAGTCGTGTCTTACCGGGTTGGACTCAAGACGATAGTTACCGGATAAGGCGCAGCGGTCGGGCTGAACGG
GGGGTTCGTGCACACAGCCCAGCTTGGAGCGAACGACCTACACCGAACTGAGATACCTACAGCGTGAGCT
ATGAGAAAGCGCCACGCTTCCCGAAGGGAGAAAGGCGGACAGGTATCCGGTAAGCGGCAGGGTCGGAACA
GGAGAGCGCACGAGGGAGCTTCCAGGGGGAAACGCCTGGTATCTTTATAGTCCTGTCGGGTTTCGCCACC
TCTGACTTGAGCGTCGATTTTTGTGATGCTCGTCAGGGGGGCGGAGCCTATGGAAAAACGCCAGCAACGC
GGCCTTTTTACGGTTCCTGGCCTTTTGCTGGCCTTTTGCTCACATGTTCTTTCCTGCGTTATCCCCTGAT
TCTGTGGATAACCGTATTACCGCCTTTGAGTGAGCTGATACCGCTCGCCGCAGCCGAACGACCGAGCGCA
GCGAGTCAGTGAGCGAGGAAGCGGAAGAGCGCCCAATACGCAAACCGCCTCTCCCCGCGCGTTGGCCGAT
TCATTAATGCAGCTGGCACGACAGGTTTCCCGACTGGAAAGCGGGCAGTGAGCGCAACGCAATTAATGTG
AGTTAGCTCACTCATTAGGCACCCCAGGCTTTACACTTTATGCTTCCGGCTCGTATGTTGTGTGGAATTG
TGAGCGGATAACAATTTCACACAGGAAACAGCTATGACCATGATTACGCCAAGCGCGCAATTAACCCTCA
CTAAAGGGAACAAAAGCTGGAGCTGCAAGC
Features (pLannotate 1.2.2; 31 found; start..end, strand, type, name):
      5..231     +  promoter       RSV promoter: Rous sarcoma virus enhancer/promoter
    232..412     +  LTR            5' LTR (truncated): truncated 5' long terminal repeat (LTR) from HIV-1
    459..584     +  misc_feature   HIV-1 Ψ: packaging signal of human immunodeficiency virus type 1
    568..931     +  CDS            HIV-1 gag (fragment): gag protein from human immunodeficiency virus 1; gag
   1077..1310    +  misc_feature   RRE: The Rev response element (RRE) of HIV-1 allows for Rev-dependent mRNA export from the nucleus to the cytoplasm.
   1687..1713    +  CDS            Rev (fragment): human immunodeficiency virus 1 (HIV-1) Rev protein; rev; enhances nuclear export of unspliced and incompletely spliced viral mRNAs
   1720..1743    +  promoter       SV40 promoter (fragment): SV40 early promoter
   1744..1815    +  promoter       SV40 promoter (fragment): SV40 enhancer and early promoter
   1839..1974    +  rep_origin     SV40 ori: SV40 origin of replication
   2020..2616    +  CDS            PuroR (fragment): puromycin N-acetyltransferase; pac from Streptomyces; confers resistance to puromycin
   2665..2782    +  misc_feature   cPPT/CTS: central polypurine tract and central termination sequence of HIV-1
   2847..2913    +  CDS            small t antigen (fragment): SV40 (simian virus 40) small t antigen
   2920..4098    +  promoter       EF-1α promoter: strong constitutive promoter for human elongation factor EF-1α
   4157..5932    +  CDS            MAP3K7: M3K7_HUMAN - Also known as TAK1. Experimental evidence at protein level: Swiss-Prot protein existence level 1. Serine/threonine kinase which acts as an essential component of the MAP kinase signal transduction pathway. Plays an important role in the cascades of cellular responses evoked by changes in the environment. Mediates signal transduction of TRAF6, various cytokines including interleukin-1 (IL-1), transforming growth factor-beta (TGFB), TGFB-related factors like BMP2 and BMP4, toll-like receptors (TLR), tumor necrosis factor receptor CD40 and B-cell receptor (BCR). Ceramides are also ab
   5948..6001    +  promoter       U6 promoter (fragment): RNA polymerase III promoter for human U6 snRNA
   6043..6631    +  misc_feature   WPRE: woodchuck hepatitis virus posttranscriptional regulatory element
   6682..6701    +  misc_feature   cPPT/CTS (fragment): central polypurine tract and central termination sequence of HIV-1
   6703..6936    +  LTR            3' LTR (ΔU3): self-inactivating 3' long terminal repeat (LTR) from HIV-1
   7014..7135    +  polyA_signal   SV40 poly(A) signal: SV40 polyadenylation signal
   7175..7310    +  rep_origin     SV40 ori: SV40 origin of replication
   7331..7349    -  promoter       T7 promoter: promoter for bacteriophage T7 RNA polymerase
   7357..7512    +  CDS            lacZα (fragment): LacZα fragment of β-galactosidase; lacZ fragment
   7517..7945    +  rep_origin     f1 ori (sequence partly withheld): f1 bacteriophage origin of replication; arrow indicates direction of (+) strand synthesis
   7998..8102    +  promoter       AmpR promoter: bla
   8103..8963    +  CDS            AmpR: β-lactamase; bla; confers resistance to ampicillin, carbenicillin, and related antibiotics
   9134..9722    +  rep_origin     ori: high-copy-number ColE1/pMB1/pBR322/pUC origin of replication
   9905..9997    +  CDS            lacI (fragment): lac repressor; lacI; The lac repressor binds to the lac operator to inhibit transcription in E. coli. This inhibition can be relieved by adding lactose or isopropyl-β-D-thiogalactopyranoside (IPTG).
  10010..10031   +  protein_bind   CAP binding site: CAP binding activates transcription in the presence of cAMP. E. coli catabolite activator protein
  10046..10076   +  promoter       lac promoter: promoter for the E. coli lac operon
  10084..10100   +  protein_bind   lac operator: The lac repressor binds to the lac operator to inhibit transcription in E. coli. This inhibition can be relieved by adding lactose or isopropyl-β-D-thiogalactopyranoside (IPTG). lac repressor encoded by lacI
  10145..10163   +  promoter       T3 promoter: promoter for bacteriophage T3 RNA polymerase
