[The description below was written by a language model from this plasmid's Addgene catalogue record and pLannotate feature annotations shown in this document.]
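Description:
TFORF1184 is a lentiviral mammalian expression plasmid built on the pLX_TRC317 backbone and belongs to a barcoded library of transcription factor ORFs intended for overexpression and pooled screening. It is propagated in E. coli as a high-copy plasmid through a ColE1/pUC-type origin with ampicillin selection (AmpR under its own bla promoter). It also retains an f1 origin and remnants of a lac/T7/T3 cloning region. The depositor warns that the plasmid can recombine, which is a common issue with LTR-containing vectors.

The viral portion follows a third-generation, self-inactivating layout. An RSV promoter drives a truncated HIV-1 5' LTR, followed by the Ψ packaging signal with a partial gag sequence, the Rev response element for nuclear export of the genomic RNA, a cPPT/CTS, and a ΔU3 3' LTR with a downstream SV40 polyadenylation signal.

Between the LTRs there are two expression units. An SV40 early promoter/origin region sits upstream of the puromycin N-acetyltransferase gene, allowing selection of transduced cells. A full-length EF-1α promoter drives the human MAP3K7 (TAK1) ORF, a serine/threonine MAP kinase kinase kinase acting downstream of TGF-β, IL-1, TLR and related signalling. The ORF was synthesized from a specified reference transcript. A WPRE after the ORF enhances transcript stability and expression.

According to the record, each library member carries a unique 24-bp barcode for identifying the ORF in pooled experiments. The barcode is not separately annotated in the feature table, although a short U6-like fragment lies between the ORF and the WPRE. The 10,186-nt sequence matches the sum of the stated backbone and insert sizes.
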