Addgene plasmid #143476: TFORF1184
Purpose: Lentiviral vector for overexpressing transcription factor ORFs with unique 24-bp barcodes. Barcodes facilitate identification of transcription factors in pooled screens.
Depositing lab: Feng Zhang. Depositing organization: Broad Institute. Publication: A transcription factor atlas of directed differentiation. Joung J, Ma S, Tay T, Geiger-Schuller KR, Kirchgatterer PC, Verdine VK, Guo B, Arias-Garcia MA, Allen WE, Singh A, Kuksenko O, Abudayyeh OO, Gootenberg JS, Fu Z, Macrae RK, Buenrostro JD, Regev A, Zhang F. Cell. 2023 Jan 5;186(1):209-229.e26. doi: 10.1016/j.cell.2022.11.026. PubMed 36608654.
Backbone
  Vector backbone: pLX_TRC317
  Backbone manufacturer: Broad Institute Genetic Perturbation Platform
  Backbone size w/o insert (bp): 8264
  Vector type: Mammalian Expression, Lentiviral
  Selectable markers: Puromycin
Growth in bacteria
  Bacterial resistance: Ampicillin, 100 μg/mL
  Growth temperature: 37°C
  Growth strain: NEB Stable
  Copy number: High Copy
Gene/Insert
  Gene/Insert name: MAP3K7
  Species: H. sapiens (human)
  Insert size (bp): 1922
  Entrez Gene: MAP3K7 (a.k.a. CSCF, FMD2, MEKK7, TAK1, TGF1a)
  Promoter: EF1a
  Cloning method: Unknown
  Sequencing primers: 5′ GGGTGGAGACTGAAGTTAGGCCAG; 3′ CACATAGCGTAAAAGGAGCAACATAG
Terms and licenses: Academic/Nonprofit Terms; Industry Terms: Not Available to Industry
Depositor comments: NM_145331,ENST00000369329 . The transcription factor ORF portion of this plasmid was synthesized by Genewiz. Please test multiple small colonies in case of plasmid recombination. To make this collection available in a timely manner, a portion of this collection was not fully sequenced by Addgene. If an Addgene verified full plasmid sequence is not available, please contact us prior to placing an order to request the full sequence.
How to cite: TFORF1184 was a gift from Feng Zhang (Addgene plasmid # 143476 ; http://n2t.net/addgene:143476 ; RRID:Addgene_143476)
