>Addgene plasmid #143476 | TFORF1184 | depositor partial sequence | sequence record 282567 | Insert
ACCGCCACCATGTCTACAGCCTCTGCCGCCTCCTCCTCCTCCTCGTCTTCGGCCGGTGAGATGATCGAAG
CCCCTTCCCAGGTCCTCAACTTTGAAGAGATCGACTACAAGGAGATCGAGGTGGAAGAGGTTGTTGGAAG
AGGAGCCTTTGGAGTTGTTTGCAAAGCTAAGTGGAGAGCAAAAGATGTTGCTATTAAACAAATAGAAAGT
GAATCTGAGAGGAAAGCGTTTATTGTAGAGCTTCGGCAGTTATCCCGTGTGAACCATCCTAATATTGTAA
AGCTTTATGGAGCCTGCTTGAATCCAGTGTGTCTTGTGATGGAATATGCTGAAGGGGGCTCTTTATATAA
TGTGCTGCATGGTGCTGAACCATTGCCATATTATACTGCTGCCCACGCAATGAGTTGGTGTTTACAGTGT
TCCCAAGGAGTGGCTTATCTTCACAGCATGCAACCCAAAGCGCTAATTCACAGGGACCTGAAACCACCAA
ACTTACTGCTGGTTGCAGGGGGGACAGTTCTAAAAATTTGTGATTTTGGTACAGCCTGTGACATTCAGAC
ACACATGACCAATAACAAGGGGAGTGCTGCTTGGATGGCACCTGAAGTTTTTGAAGGTAGTAATTACAGT
GAAAAATGTGACGTCTTCAGCTGGGGTATTATTCTTTGGGAAGTGATAACGCGTCGGAAACCCTTTGATG
AGATTGGTGGCCCAGCTTTCCGAATCATGTGGGCTGTTCATAATGGTACTCGACCACCACTGATAAAAAA
TTTACCTAAGCCCATTGAGAGCCTGATGACTCGTTGTTGGTCTAAAGATCCTTCCCAGCGCCCTTCAATG
GAGGAAATTGTGAAAATAATGACTCACTTGATGCGGTACTTTCCAGGAGCAGATGAGCCATTACAGTATC
CTTGTCAGTATTCAGATGAAGGACAGAGCAACTCTGCCACCAGTACAGGCTCATTCATGGACATTGCTTC
TACAAATACGAGTAACAAAAGTGACACTAATATGGAGCAAGTTCCTGCCACAAATGATACTATTAAGCGC
TTAGAATCAAAATTGTTGAAAAATCAGGCAAAGCAACAGAGTGAATCTGGACGTTTAAGCTTGGGAGCCT
CCCGTGGGAGCAGTGTGGAGAGCTTGCCCCCAACCTCTGAGGGCAAGAGGATGAGTGCTGACATGTCTGA
AATAGAAGCTAGGATCGCCGCAACCACAGCCTATTCCAAGCCTAAACGGGGCCACCGTAAAACTGCTTCA
TTTGGCAACATTCTGGATGTCCCTGAGATCGTCATATCAGGCAACGGACAGCCAAGACGTAGATCCATCC
AAGACTTGACTGTAACTGGAACAGAACCTGGTCAGGTGAGCAGTAGGTCATCCAGTCCCAGTGTCAGAAT
GATTACTACCTCAGGACCAACCTCAGAAAAGCCAACTCGAAGTCATCCATGGACCCCTGATGATTCCACA
GATACCAATGGATCAGATAACTCCATCCCAATGGCTTATCTTACACTGGATCACCAACTACAGCCTCTAG
CACCGTGCCCAAACTCCAAAGAATCTATGGCAGTGTTTGAACAGCATTGTAAAATGGCACAAGAATATAT
GAAAGTTCAAACAGAAATTGCATTGTTATTACAGAGAAAGCAAGAACTAGTTGCAGAACTGGACCAGGAT
GAAAAGGACCAGCAAAATACATCTCGCCTGGTACAGGAACATAAAAAGCTTTTAGATGAAAACAAAAGCC
TTTCTACTTACTACCAGCAATGCAAAAAACAACTAGAGGTCATCAGAAGTCAGCAGCAGAAACGACAAGG
CACTTCATAGTAATGAACTAGTCCGTAACTTGAAAGTATTTCGATTTCTTGGCTTTATATATCTTGTGGA
AAGGACGATCGAGGCCTGATGATTCCCATGGA
