>Addgene plasmid #143476 | TFORF1184 | depositor partial sequence | sequence record 282568 | Barcode
TCGAGGCCTGATGATTCCCATGGA
